Addgene plasmid #105819: SP65U1-135a-1
Purpose: plasmid for the overexpression of miR-135a under the U1 expression cassette inserted in the pSP65 plasmid
Depositing lab: Cecilia Mannironi. Depositing organization: CNR, Istituto di Biologia e Patologia Molecolari. Publication: Acute stress alters amygdala microRNA miR-135a and miR-124 expression: inferences for corticosteroid dependent stress response. Mannironi C, Camon J, De Vito F, Biundo A, De Stefano ME, Persiconi I, Bozzoni I, Fragapane P, Mele A, Presutti C. PLoS One. 2013 Sep 4;8(9):e73385. doi: 10.1371/journal.pone.0073385. eCollection 2013. PONE-D-13-02768 PubMed 24023867.
Backbone
  Vector backbone: pSP65
  Vector type: Mammalian Expression
Growth in bacteria
  Bacterial resistance: Ampicillin, 100 μg/mL
  Growth temperature: 37°C
  Growth strain: DH5alpha
  Copy number: High Copy
Gene/Insert
  Gene/Insert name: MIRNA135A1
  Species: M. musculus (mouse)
  Entrez Gene: Mir135a-1 (a.k.a. Mir135a01, Mirn135, Mirn135a-1, mir-135a-1)
  Promoter: U1
  Cloning method: Restriction Enzyme; 5′ cloning site unknown (unknown if destroyed); 3′ cloning site unknown (unknown if destroyed)
Terms and licenses: Academic/Nonprofit Terms; Industry Terms: Not Available to Industry
Depositor comments: The insert corresponds to MIRNA135A1 precursor
How to cite: SP65U1-135a-1 was a gift from Cecilia Mannironi (Addgene plasmid # 105819 ; http://n2t.net/addgene:105819 ; RRID:Addgene_105819)
