[The description below was written by a language model from this plasmid's Addgene catalogue record and pLannotate feature annotations shown in this document.]
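Description:
SP65U1-135a-1 is a small (about 3.8 kb) mammalian expression plasmid built on the pSP65 cloning vector and designed to overexpress the mouse microRNA miR-135a. It is propagated in E. coli as a high-copy plasmid through a ColE1/pMB1-type origin of replication and is selected with ampicillin via the β-lactamase gene and its native promoter. The annotated sequence also shows leftovers typical of this older backbone lineage: the SP6 phage RNA polymerase promoter, a fragment of the pUC-type multiple cloning site, short non-functional fragments of the tetracycline resistance gene, bom and rop from pBR322, and a lacI fragment with the CAP site, lac promoter and lac operator. No mammalian selection marker or reporter is annotated.

The payload is the Mir135a-1 precursor, which the depositor states corresponds to the MIRNA135A1 precursor. It is detected in the feature table as a roughly 90 nt mir-135 family hairpin. According to the catalogue entry, it sits within a U1 expression cassette, so transcription is driven by a U1 snRNA gene promoter, a strong RNA polymerase II promoter specialised for short non-coding transcripts. The resulting transcript would then be processed by the cellular microRNA machinery into mature miR-135a. The automated annotation does not label the U1 promoter or any U1 3′ processing elements, although unannotated sequence flanks the hairpin on both sides, and the cloning sites used are not recorded.

The plasmid is intended for raising miR-135a levels in transfected mammalian cells. The associated study concerns stress-induced changes in miR-135a and miR-124 expression in the amygdala and their relevance to the corticosteroid-dependent stress response.
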