Features (pLannotate 1.2.2; 13 found; start..end, strand, type, name):
     39..62      -  misc_feature   MCS (fragment): pUC18/19 multiple cloning site
    566..655     +  ncRNA          mir-135: Accession: RF00246 - mir-135 microRNA precursor family
    856..874     -  promoter       SP6 promoter: promoter for bacteriophage SP6 RNA polymerase
   1102..1381    +  CDS            TcR (fragment): tetracycline efflux protein; tet; confers resistance to tetracycline
   1382..1430    -  misc_feature   bom (fragment): basis of mobility region from pBR322
   1532..1567    -  CDS            rop (fragment): Rop protein, which maintains plasmids at low copy number; rop
   1662..1766    +  promoter       AmpR promoter: bla
   1767..2627    +  CDS            AmpR: β-lactamase; bla; confers resistance to ampicillin, carbenicillin, and related antibiotics
   2798..3386    +  rep_origin     ori: high-copy-number ColE1/pMB1/pBR322/pUC origin of replication
   3569..3661    +  CDS            lacI (fragment): lac repressor; lacI; The lac repressor binds to the lac operator to inhibit transcription in E. coli. This inhibition can be relieved by adding lactose or isopropyl-β-D-thiogalactopyranoside (IPTG).
   3674..3695    +  protein_bind   CAP binding site: CAP binding activates transcription in the presence of cAMP. E. coli catabolite activator protein
   3710..3740    +  promoter       lac promoter: promoter for the E. coli lac operon
   3748..3764    +  protein_bind   lac operator: The lac repressor binds to the lac operator to inhibit transcription in E. coli. This inhibition can be relieved by adding lactose or isopropyl-β-D-thiogalactopyranoside (IPTG). lac repressor encoded by lacI
>Addgene plasmid #105819 | SP65U1-135a-1 | addgene full sequence | sequence record 202520 | Addgene NGS Result
CAGGAAACAGCTATGACCATGATTACGCCAAGCTTGGGCTGCAGGTCGACTCTAGAGGATCCGGTAAGGA
CCAGCTTCTTTGGGAGAGAACAGACGCAGGGGCGGGAGGGAAAAAGGGAGAGGCAGACGTCACTTCCCCT
TGGCGGCTCTGGCAGCAGATTGGTCGGTTGAGTGGCAGAAAGGCAGACGGGGACTGGGCAAGGCACTGTC
GGTGACATCACGGACAGGGCGACTTCTATGTAGATGAGGCAGCGCAGAGGCTGCTGCTTCGCCACTTGCT
GCTTCACCACGAAGGAGTTCCCGTGCCCTGGGAGCGGGTTCAGGACCGCTGATCGGAAGTGAGAATCCCA
GCTGTGTGTCAGGGCTGGAAAGGGCTCGGGAGTGCGCGGGGCAAGTGACCGTGTGTGTAAAGAGTGAGGC
GTATGAGGCTGTGTCGGGGCAGAGGCCCAAGATCTTAGACTGTCCAGAGCCCAGTGGAGATGGGAGGCCC
TTCCCAGGACACATCAGCTCTGACCTAGAGCCCCTCACACCCTCACGATGGAAGAAGGGCCCACAGGGGC
CGCCCCAGGCCTCACTGTTCTCTATGGCTTTTTATTCCTATGTGATTCTATTGCTCGCTCATATAGGGAT
TGGAGCCGTGGCGTACGGTGAGGATAAGCCAACAGAGGGCTCTGATGTGGAACAAGAGGGCTCGAGGTAA
ACCAGGCCAGTGGCTGCAGGCCAAGCCAAGTGACTCACCTCTGCCAGCTATGACAGGATGGGGTGAGGTA
CCAGGCCTCTCGAGCTGACTTTCTGGAGTTTCAAAAGTAGACTGTACGCTAACCGGATCCCCGGGCGAGC
TCGAATTCCGTGTATTCTATAGTGTCACCTAAATCGTATGTGTATGATACATAAGGTTATGTATTAATTG
TAGCCGCGTTCTAACGACAATATGTACAAGCCTAATTGTGTAGCATCTGGCTTACTGAAGCAGACCCTAT
CATCTCTCTCGTAAACTGCCGTCAGAGTCGGTTTGGTTGGACGAACCTTCTGAGTTTCTGGTAACGCCGT
CCCGCACCCGGAAATGGTCAGCGAACCAATCAGCAGGGTCATCGCTAGCCAGATCCTCTACGCCGGACGC
ATCGTGGCCGGCATCACCGGCGCCACAGGTGCGGTTGCTGGCGCCTATATCGCCGACATCACCGATGGGG
AAGATCGGGCTCGCCACTTCGGGCTCATGAGCGCTTGTTTCGGCGTGGGTATGGTGGCAGGCCCCGTGGC
CGGGGGACTGTTGGGCGCCATCTCCTTGCATGCACCATTCCTTGCGGCGGCGGTGCTCAACGGCCTCAAC
CTACTACTGGGCTGCTTCCTAATGCAGGAGTCGCATAAGGGAGAGCGTCGAATGGTGCACTCTCAGTACA
ATCTGCTCTGATGCCGCATAGTTAAGCCAGCCCCGACACCCGCCAACACCCGCTGACGCGCCCTGACGGG
CTTGTCTGCTCCCGGCATCCGCTTACAGACAAGCTGTGACCGTCTCCGGGAGCTGCATGTGTCAGAGGTT
TTCACCGTCATCACCGAAACGCGCGAGACGAAAGGGCCTCGTGATACGCCTATTTTTATAGGTTAATGTC
ATGATAATAATGGTTTCTTAGACGTCAGGTGGCACTTTTCGGGGAAATGTGCGCGGAACCCCTATTTGTT
TATTTTTCTAAATACATTCAAATATGTATCCGCTCATGAGACAATAACCCTGATAAATGCTTCAATAATA
TTGAAAAAGGAAGAGTATGAGTATTCAACATTTCCGTGTCGCCCTTATTCCCTTTTTTGCGGCATTTTGC
CTTCCTGTTTTTGCTCACCCAGAAACGCTGGTGAAAGTAAAAGATGCTGAAGATCAGTTGGGTGCACGAG
TGGGTTACATCGAACTGGATCTCAACAGCGGTAAGATCCTTGAGAGTTTTCGCCCCGAAGAACGTTTTCC
AATGATGAGCACTTTTAAAGTTCTGCTATGTGGCGCGGTATTATCCCGTATTGACGCCGGGCAAGAGCAA
CTCGGTCGCCGCATACACTATTCTCAGAATGACTTGGTTGAGTACTCACCAGTCACAGAAAAGCATCTTA
CGGATGGCATGACAGTAAGAGAATTATGCAGTGCTGCCATAACCATGAGTGATAACACTGCGGCCAACTT
ACTTCTGACAACGATCGGAGGACCGAAGGAGCTAACCGCTTTTTTGCACAACATGGGGGATCATGTAACT
CGCCTTGATCGTTGGGAACCGGAGCTGAATGAAGCCATACCAAACGACGAGCGTGACACCACGATGCCTG
TAGCAATGGCAACAACGTTGCGCAAACTATTAACTGGCGAACTACTTACTCTAGCTTCCCGGCAACAATT
AATAGACTGGATGGAGGCGGATAAAGTTGCAGGACCACTTCTGCGCTCGGCCCTTCCGGCTGGCTGGTTT
ATTGCTGATAAATCTGGAGCCGGTGAGCGTGGGTCTCGCGGTATCATTGCAGCACTGGGGCCAGATGGTA
AGCCCTCCCGTATCGTAGTTATCTACACGACGGGGAGTCAGGCAACTATGGATGAACGAAATAGACAGAT
CGCTGAGATAGGTGCCTCACTGATTAAGCATTGGTAACTGTCAGACCAAGTTTACTCATATATACTTTAG
ATTGATTTAAAACTTCATTTTTAATTTAAAAGGATCTAGGTGAAGATCCTTTTTGATAATCTCATGACCA
AAATCCCTTAACGTGAGTTTTCGTTCCACTGAGCGTCAGACCCCGTAGAAAAGATCAAAGGATCTTCTTG
AGATCCTTTTTTTCTGCGCGTAATCTGCTGCTTGCAAACAAAAAAACCACCGCTACCAGCGGTGGTTTGT
TTGCCGGATCAAGAGCTACCAACTCTTTTTCCGAAGGTAACTGGCTTCAGCAGAGCGCAGATACCAAATA
CTGTTCTTCTAGTGTAGCCGTAGTTAGGCCACCACTTCAAGAACTCTGTAGCACCGCCTACATACCTCGC
TCTGCTAATCCTGTTACCAGTGGCTGCTGCCAGTGGCGATAAGTCGTGTCTTACCGGGTTGGACTCAAGA
CGATAGTTACCGGATAAGGCGCAGCGGTCGGGCTGAACGGGGGGTTCGTGCACACAGCCCAGCTTGGAGC
GAACGACCTACACCGAACTGAGATACCTACAGCGTGAGCTATGAGAAAGCGCCACGCTTCCCGAAGGGAG
AAAGGCGGACAGGTATCCGGTAAGCGGCAGGGTCGGAACAGGAGAGCGCACGAGGGAGCTTCCAGGGGGA
AACGCCTGGTATCTTTATAGTCCTGTCGGGTTTCGCCACCTCTGACTTGAGCGTCGATTTTTGTGATGCT
CGTCAGGGGGGCGGAGCCTATGGAAAAACGCCAGCAACGCGGCCTTTTTACGGTTCCTGGCCTTTTGCTG
GCCTTTTGCTCACATGTTCTTTCCTGCGTTATCCCCTGATTCTGTGGATAACCGTATTACCGCCTTTGAG
TGAGCTGATACCGCTCGCCGCAGCCGAACGACCGAGCGCAGCGAGTCAGTGAGCGAGGAAGCGGAAGAGC
GCCCAATACGCAAACCGCCTCTCCCCGCGCGTTGGCCGATTCATTAATGCAGCTGGCACGACAGGTTTCC
CGACTGGAAAGCGGGCAGTGAGCGCAACGCAATTAATGTGAGTTAGCTCACTCATTAGGCACCCCAGGCT
TTACACTTTATGCTTCCGGCTCGTATGTTGTGTGGAATTGTGAGCGGATAACAATTTCACA
